Addgene plasmid #111133: pCR1307
Purpose: Expresses WDR48.
Depositing lab: Jacob Corn. Depositing organization: University of California, Berkeley. Publication: CRISPR-Cas9 genome editing in human cells occurs via the Fanconi anemia pathway. Richardson CD, Kazane KR, Feng SJ, Zelin E, Bray NL, Schafer AJ, Floor SN, Corn JE. Nat Genet. 2018 Aug;50(8):1132-1139. doi: 10.1038/s41588-018-0174-0. Epub 2018 Jul 27. PubMed 30054595.
Backbone
  Vector backbone: pCR1265
  Vector type: Lentiviral
Growth in bacteria
  Bacterial resistance: Ampicillin, 100 μg/mL
  Growth temperature: 37°C
  Growth strain: NEB Stable
  Copy number: High Copy
Gene/Insert
  Gene/Insert name: WDR48
  Species: H. sapiens (human)
  Entrez Gene: WDR48 (a.k.a. Bun62, P80, SPG60, UAF1)
  Tag / fusion protein: HA (N terminal on insert)
  Cloning method: Gibson Cloning
Terms and licenses: Academic/Nonprofit Terms; Industry Terms: Not Available to Industry
Depositor comments: Consensus CDS were PCR amplified from gBlocks or from cDNA clones and Gibson cloned into pLentiX1
How to cite: pCR1307 was a gift from Jacob Corn (Addgene plasmid # 111133 ; http://n2t.net/addgene:111133 ; RRID:Addgene_111133)
