[The description below was written by a language model from this plasmid's Addgene catalogue record and pLannotate feature annotations shown in this document.]
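Description:
pCR1307 is a 12.2 kb lentiviral expression plasmid that carries human WDR48 (also known as UAF1) with an N-terminal HA epitope tag. It was built by Gibson cloning of the consensus coding sequence into the pCR1265 backbone; the depositor comments refer to the recipient vector as pLentiX1. In bacteria it is maintained through a high-copy ColE1/pUC-type origin and selected with ampicillin via the bla gene. An f1 origin and remnants of a lac/lacZα cloning region are also present.

The transfer cassette has a third-generation style layout. An RSV promoter drives a truncated HIV-1 5' LTR, followed by the Ψ packaging signal with a partial gag sequence, the Rev response element for Rev-dependent export of the genomic RNA, and the cPPT/CTS. A second truncated LTR and an SV40 polyadenylation signal close the unit.

Between Gateway attB1 and attB2 sites, the human EF-1α promoter drives a bicistronic transcript. It encodes HA-tagged WDR48, then an EMCV IRES, then mouse Thy1.1 (CD90.1), a surface marker that allows transduced cells to be identified or sorted by antibody staining. The annotation tool matched the tag only to part of a 3xHA element, which is consistent with the HA tag listed in the catalogue. A WPRE downstream enhances transcript expression. A separate mouse PGK promoter drives NeoR/KanR, which permits G418 selection of transduced mammalian cells.

The stated purpose is simply to express WDR48. The associated publication concerns the role of the Fanconi anemia pathway in Cas9 genome editing in human cells, so stable expression of this factor in human cells is a plausible use, although the record does not describe specific experiments.
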