Features (pLannotate 1.2.2; 35 found; start..end, strand, type, name):
     26..130     +  promoter       AmpR promoter: bla
    131..991     +  CDS            AmpR: β-lactamase; bla; confers resistance to ampicillin, carbenicillin, and related antibiotics
   1162..1750    +  rep_origin     ori: high-copy-number ColE1/pMB1/pBR322/pUC origin of replication
   1933..2025    +  CDS            lacI (fragment): lac repressor; lacI; The lac repressor binds to the lac operator to inhibit transcription in E. coli. This inhibition can be relieved by adding lactose or isopropyl-β-D-thiogalactopyranoside (IPTG).
   2038..2059    +  protein_bind   CAP binding site: CAP binding activates transcription in the presence of cAMP. E. coli catabolite activator protein
   2074..2104    +  promoter       lac promoter: promoter for the E. coli lac operon
   2108..2130    +  protein_bind   lac operator (fragment): The lac repressor binds to the lac operator to inhibit transcription in E. coli. This inhibition can be relieved by adding lactose or isopropyl-β-D-thiogalactopyranoside (IPTG). lac repressor encoded by lacI
   2173..2191    +  promoter       T3 promoter: promoter for bacteriophage T3 RNA polymerase
   2219..2445    +  promoter       RSV promoter: Rous sarcoma virus enhancer/promoter
   2446..2626    +  LTR            5' LTR (truncated): truncated 5' long terminal repeat (LTR) from HIV-1
   2673..2798    +  misc_feature   HIV-1 Ψ: packaging signal of human immunodeficiency virus type 1
   2782..3145    +  CDS            HIV-1 gag (fragment): gag protein from human immunodeficiency virus 1; gag
   3291..3524    +  misc_feature   RRE: The Rev response element (RRE) of HIV-1 allows for Rev-dependent mRNA export from the nucleus to the cytoplasm.
   3901..4001    +  CDS            Rev (fragment): human immunodeficiency virus 1 (HIV-1) Rev protein; rev; enhances nuclear export of unspliced and incompletely spliced viral mRNAs
   4020..4136    +  misc_feature   cPPT/CTS: central polypurine tract and central termination sequence of HIV-1
   4170..4194    +  protein_bind   attB1: mutant version of attB; recombination site for the Gateway® BP reaction BP Clonase™
   4209..4227    +  enhancer       CMV enhancer (fragment): human cytomegalovirus immediate early enhancer
   4252..4318    +  CDS            small t antigen (fragment): SV40 (simian virus 40) small t antigen
   4325..5503    +  promoter       EF-1α promoter: strong constitutive promoter for human elongation factor EF-1α
   5520..5538    +  promoter       T7 promoter: promoter for bacteriophage T7 RNA polymerase
   5586..5612    +  CDS            3xHA (fragment): three tandem HA epitope tags
   5637..7667    +  CDS            WDR48: WDR48_HUMAN - Also known as KIAA1449 From Homo sapiens (Human).
   7677..8246    +  misc_feature   IRES: internal ribosome entry site (IRES) of the encephalomyocarditis virus (EMCV)
   8258..8746    +  CDS            Thy1.1: mouse GPI-anchored cell surface glycoprotein of the immunoglobulin superfamily This allele of Thy1 is also known as CD90.1.
   8752..8776    -  protein_bind   attB2: mutant version of attB; recombination site for the Gateway® BP reaction BP Clonase™
   8807..9395    +  misc_feature   WPRE: woodchuck hepatitis virus posttranscriptional regulatory element
   9446..9945    +  promoter       PGK promoter: mouse phosphoglycerate kinase 1 promoter
   9959..10762   +  CDS            NeoR/KanR: aminoglycoside phosphotransferase from Tn5; aph(3')-II (or nptII); confers resistance to neomycin, kanamycin, and G418 (Geneticin®)
  10836..10973   +  CDS            nef (fragment): NEF_HV1LA - Experimental evidence at protein level: Swiss-Prot protein existence level 1. Extracellular Nef protein targets CD4(+) T-lymphocytes for apoptosis by interacting with CXCR4 surface receptors. From Human immunodeficiency virus type 1 group M subtype B (isolate Lai) (HIV-1).
  10959..11139   +  LTR            5' LTR (truncated): truncated 5' long terminal repeat (LTR) from HIV-1
  11211..11332   +  polyA_signal   SV40 poly(A) signal: SV40 polyadenylation signal
  11372..11507   +  rep_origin     SV40 ori: SV40 origin of replication
  11528..11546   -  promoter       T7 promoter: promoter for bacteriophage T7 RNA polymerase
  11554..11709   +  CDS            lacZα (fragment): LacZα fragment of β-galactosidase; lacZ fragment
  11714..12142   +  rep_origin     f1 ori (sequence partly withheld): f1 bacteriophage origin of replication; arrow indicates direction of (+) strand synthesis
>Addgene plasmid #111133 | pCR1307 | addgene full sequence | sequence record 212078 | Addgene NGS Result
AGGTGGCACTTTTCGGGGAAATGTGCGCGGAACCCCTATTTGTTTATTTTTCTAAATACATTCAAATATG
TATCCGCTCATGAGACAATAACCCTGATAAATGCTTCAATAATATTGAAAAAGGAAGAGTATGAGTATTC
AACATTTCCGTGTCGCCCTTATTCCCTTTTTTGCGGCATTTTGCCTTCCTGTTTTTGCTCACCCAGAAAC
GCTGGTGAAAGTAAAAGATGCTGAAGATCAGTTGGGTGCACGAGTGGGTTACATCGAACTGGATCTCAAC
AGCGGTAAGATCCTTGAGAGTTTTCGCCCCGAAGAACGTTTTCCAATGATGAGCACTTTTAAAGTTCTGC
TATGTGGCGCGGTATTATCCCGTATTGACGCCGGGCAAGAGCAACTCGGTCGCCGCATACACTATTCTCA
GAATGACTTGGTTGAGTACTCACCAGTCACAGAAAAGCATCTTACGGATGGCATGACAGTAAGAGAATTA
TGCAGTGCTGCCATAACCATGAGTGATAACACTGCGGCCAACTTACTTCTGACAACGATCGGAGGACCGA
AGGAGCTAACCGCTTTTTTGCACAACATGGGGGATCATGTAACTCGCCTTGATCGTTGGGAACCGGAGCT
GAATGAAGCCATACCAAACGACGAGCGTGACACCACGATGCCTGTAGCAATGGCAACAACGTTGCGCAAA
CTATTAACTGGCGAACTACTTACTCTAGCTTCCCGGCAACAATTAATAGACTGGATGGAGGCGGATAAAG
TTGCAGGACCACTTCTGCGCTCGGCCCTTCCGGCTGGCTGGTTTATTGCTGATAAATCTGGAGCCGGTGA
GCGTGGGTCTCGCGGTATCATTGCAGCACTGGGGCCAGATGGTAAGCCCTCCCGTATCGTAGTTATCTAC
ACGACGGGGAGTCAGGCAACTATGGATGAACGAAATAGACAGATCGCTGAGATAGGTGCCTCACTGATTA
AGCATTGGTAACTGTCAGACCAAGTTTACTCATATATACTTTAGATTGATTTAAAACTTCATTTTTAATT
TAAAAGGATCTAGGTGAAGATCCTTTTTGATAATCTCATGACCAAAATCCCTTAACGTGAGTTTTCGTTC
CACTGAGCGTCAGACCCCGTAGAAAAGATCAAAGGATCTTCTTGAGATCCTTTTTTTCTGCGCGTAATCT
GCTGCTTGCAAACAAAAAAACCACCGCTACCAGCGGTGGTTTGTTTGCCGGATCAAGAGCTACCAACTCT
TTTTCCGAAGGTAACTGGCTTCAGCAGAGCGCAGATACCAAATACTGTTCTTCTAGTGTAGCCGTAGTTA
GGCCACCACTTCAAGAACTCTGTAGCACCGCCTACATACCTCGCTCTGCTAATCCTGTTACCAGTGGCTG
CTGCCAGTGGCGATAAGTCGTGTCTTACCGGGTTGGACTCAAGACGATAGTTACCGGATAAGGCGCAGCG
GTCGGGCTGAACGGGGGGTTCGTGCACACAGCCCAGCTTGGAGCGAACGACCTACACCGAACTGAGATAC
CTACAGCGTGAGCTATGAGAAAGCGCCACGCTTCCCGAAGGGAGAAAGGCGGACAGGTATCCGGTAAGCG
GCAGGGTCGGAACAGGAGAGCGCACGAGGGAGCTTCCAGGGGGAAACGCCTGGTATCTTTATAGTCCTGT
CGGGTTTCGCCACCTCTGACTTGAGCGTCGATTTTTGTGATGCTCGTCAGGGGGGCGGAGCCTATGGAAA
AACGCCAGCAACGCGGCCTTTTTACGGTTCCTGGCCTTTTGCTGGCCTTTTGCTCACATGTTCTTTCCTG
CGTTATCCCCTGATTCTGTGGATAACCGTATTACCGCCTTTGAGTGAGCTGATACCGCTCGCCGCAGCCG
AACGACCGAGCGCAGCGAGTCAGTGAGCGAGGAAGCGGAAGAGCGCCCAATACGCAAACCGCCTCTCCCC
GCGCGTTGGCCGATTCATTAATGCAGCTGGCACGACAGGTTTCCCGACTGGAAAGCGGGCAGTGAGCGCA
ACGCAATTAATGTGAGTTAGCTCACTCATTAGGCACCCCAGGCTTTACACTTTATGCTTCCGGCTCGTAT
GTTGTGTGGAATTGTGAGCGGATAACAATTTCACACAGGAAACAGCTATGACCATGATTACGCCAAGCGC
GCAATTAACCCTCACTAAAGGGAACAAAAGCTGGAGCTGCAAGCTTAATGTAGTCTTATGCAATACTCTT
GTAGTCTTGCAACATGGTAACGATGAGTTAGCAACATGCCTTACAAGGAGAGAAAAAGCACCGTGCATGC
CGATTGGTGGAAGTAAGGTGGTACGATCGTGCCTTATTAGGAAGGCAACAGACGGGTCTGACATGGATTG
GACGAACCACTGAATTGCCGCATTGCAGAGATATTGTATTTAAGTGCCTAGCTCGATACATAAACGGGTC
TCTCTGGTTAGACCAGATCTGAGCCTGGGAGCTCTCTGGCTAACTAGGGAACCCACTGCTTAAGCCTCAA
TAAAGCTTGCCTTGAGTGCTTCAAGTAGTGTGTGCCCGTCTGTTGTGTGACTCTGGTAACTAGAGATCCC
TCAGACCCTTTTAGTCAGTGTGGAAAATCTCTAGCAGTGGCGCCCGAACAGGGACTTGAAAGCGAAAGGG
AAACCAGAGGAGCTCTCTCGACGCAGGACTCGGCTTGCTGAAGCGCGCACGGCAAGAGGCGAGGGGCGGC
GACTGGTGAGTACGCCAAAAATTTTGACTAGCGGAGGCTAGAAGGAGAGAGATGGGTGCGAGAGCGTCAG
TATTAAGCGGGGGAGAATTAGATCGCGATGGGAAAAAATTCGGTTAAGGCCAGGGGGAAAGAAAAAATAT
AAATTAAAACATATAGTATGGGCAAGCAGGGAGCTAGAACGATTCGCAGTTAATCCTGGCCTGTTAGAAA
CATCAGAAGGCTGTAGACAAATACTGGGACAGCTACAACCATCCCTTCAGACAGGATCAGAAGAACTTAG
ATCATTATATAATACAGTAGCAACCCTCTATTGTGTGCATCAAAGGATAGAGATAAAAGACACCAAGGAA
GCTTTAGACAAGATAGAGGAAGAGCAAAACAAAAGTAAGACCACCGCACAGCAAGCGGCCGCTGATCTTC
AGACCTGGAGGAGGAGATATGAGGGACAATTGGAGAAGTGAATTATATAAATATAAAGTAGTAAAAATTG
AACCATTAGGAGTAGCACCCACCAAGGCAAAGAGAAGAGTGGTGCAGAGAGAAAAAAGAGCAGTGGGAAT
AGGAGCTTTGTTCCTTGGGTTCTTGGGAGCAGCAGGAAGCACTATGGGCGCAGCGTCAATGACGCTGACG
GTACAGGCCAGACAATTATTGTCTGGTATAGTGCAGCAGCAGAACAATTTGCTGAGGGCTATTGAGGCGC
AACAGCATCTGTTGCAACTCACAGTCTGGGGCATCAAGCAGCTCCAGGCAAGAATCCTGGCTGTGGAAAG
ATACCTAAAGGATCAACAGCTCCTGGGGATTTGGGGTTGCTCTGGAAAACTCATTTGCACCACTGCTGTG
CCTTGGAATGCTAGTTGGAGTAATAAATCTCTGGAACAGATTTGGAATCACACGACCTGGATGGAGTGGG
ACAGAGAAATTAACAATTACACAAGCTTAATACACTCCTTAATTGAAGAATCGCAAAACCAGCAAGAAAA
GAATGAACAAGAATTATTGGAATTAGATAAATGGGCAAGTTTGTGGAATTGGTTTAACATAACAAATTGG
CTGTGGTATATAAAATTATTCATAATGATAGTAGGAGGCTTGGTAGGTTTAAGAATAGTTTTTGCTGTAC
TTTCTATAGTGAATAGAGTTAGGCAGGGATATTCACCATTATCGTTTCAGACCCACCTCCCAACCCCGAG
GGGACCCGACAGGCCCGAAGGAATAGAAGAAGAAGGTGGAGAGAGAGACAGAGACAGATCCATTCGATTA
GTGAACGGATCTCGACGGTATCGGTTAACTTTTAAAAGAAAAGGGGGGATTGGGGGGTACAGTGCAGGGG
AAAGAATAGTAGACATAATAGCAACAGACATACAAACTAAAGAATTACAAAAACAAATTACAAAATTCAA
AATTTTATCGTCCAGTGTGGTGGAATTCTGCAGATATCAACAAGTTTGTACAAAAAAGCAGGCTCCACCA
TGGGAACCGACATTGATTATTGACTAGGCTTTTGCAAAAAGCTTTGCAAAGATGGATAAAGTTTTAAACA
GAGAGGAATCTTTGCAGCTAATGGACCTTCTAGGTCTTGAAAGGAGTGGGAATTGGCTCCGGTGCCCGTC
AGTGGGCAGAGCGCACATCGCCCACAGTCCCCGAGAAGTTGGGGGGAGGGGTCGGCAATTGAACCGGTGC
CTAGAGAAGGTGGCGCGGGGTAAACTGGGAAAGTGATGTCGTGTACTGGCTCCGCCTTTTTCCCGAGGGT
GGGGGAGAACCGTATATAAGTGCAGTAGTCGCCGTGAACGTTCTTTTTCGCAACGGGTTTGCCGCCAGAA
CACAGGTAAGTGCCGTGTGTGGTTCCCGCGGGCCTGGCCTCTTTACGGGTTATGGCCCTTGCGTGCCTTG
AATTACTTCCACCTGGCTGCAGTACGTGATTCTTGATCCCGAGCTTCGGGTTGGAAGTGGGTGGGAGAGT
TCGAGGCCTTGCGCTTAAGGAGCCCCTTCGCCTCGTGCTTGAGTTGAGGCCTGGCCTGGGCGCTGGGGCC
GCCGCGTGCGAATCTGGTGGCACCTTCGCGCCTGTCTCGCTGCTTTCGATAAGTCTCTAGCCATTTAAAA
TTTTTGATGACCTGCTGCGACGCTTTTTTTCTGGCAAGATAGTCTTGTAAATGCGGGCCAAGATCTGCAC
ACTGGTATTTCGGTTTTTGGGGCCGCGGGCGGCGACGGGGCCCGTGCGTCCCAGCGCACATGTTCGGCGA
GGCGGGGCCTGCGAGCGCGGCCACCGAGAATCGGACGGGGGTAGTCTCAAGCTGGCCGGCCTGCTCTGGT
GCCTGGCCTCGCGCCGCCGTGTATCGCCCCGCCCTGGGCGGCAAGGCTGGCCCGGTCGGCACCAGTTGCG
TGAGCGGAAAGATGGCCGCTTCCCGGCCCTGCTGCAGGGAGCTCAAAATGGAGGACGCGGCGCTCGGGAG
AGCGGGCGGGTGAGTCACCCACACAAAGGAAAAGGGCCTTTCCGTCCTCAGCCGTCGCTTCATGTGACTC
CACGGAGTACCGGGCGCCGTCCAGGCACCTCGATTAGTTCTCGAGCTTTTGGAGTACGTCGTCTTTAGGT
TGGGGGGAGGGGTTTTATGCGATGGAGTTTCCCCACACTGAGTGGGTGGAGACTGAAGTTAGGCCAGCTT
GGCACTTGATGTAATTCTCCTTGGAATTTGCCCTTTTTGAGTTTGGATCTTGGTTCATTCTCAAGCCTCA
GACAGTGGTTCAAAGTTTTTTTCTTCCATTTCAGGTGTCGTGAGGAATTAGCTTGGTACTAATACGACTC
ACTATAGGGAGACCCAAGCTGGCTAGGTAAGCTTGGTACCGAGCTCGGATCCATGTACCCATACGATGTT
CCAGATTACGCTGGTGGATCTGGAGGTTCTGGTGGAATGGCGGCCCATCACCGGCAGAACACAGCAGGGC
GGAGGAAAGTGCAGGTTTCCTATGTTATTCGAGATGAAGTGGAGAAGTACAACCGAAATGGAGTCAATGC
TCTGCAGCTGGATCCAGCACTAAATAGACTTTTCACAGCCGGTCGAGACTCTATCATAAGAATATGGAGT
GTCAATCAGCACAAGCAAGATCCATATATAGCATCTATGGAACACCATACTGATTGGGTAAACGACATTG
TACTCTGTTGTAATGGGAAAACATTAATATCTGCTTCTTCTGACACGACAGTAAAAGTATGGAATGCACA
CAAGGGATTTTGCATGTCAACATTAAGGACACATAAGGATTACGTAAAGGCCTTAGCATATGCCAAGGAT
AAAGAACTAGTAGCATCAGCTGGGTTGGACAGACAAATATTCCTTTGGGATGTGAATACTCTAACAGCAT
TGACTGCCTCAAATAACACTGTCACAACTTCTTCTTTAAGTGGAAACAAAGATTCCATTTATAGCCTGGC
CATGAATCAACTGGGAACAATCATTGTATCAGGGTCCACTGAAAAGGTGTTACGGGTATGGGATCCAAGA
ACATGTGCAAAACTAATGAAGCTTAAAGGGCACACGGATAATGTGAAGGCATTGCTATTAAACAGAGATG
GCACGCAATGCCTGTCAGGCAGTTCTGATGGGACAATTCGCCTTTGGTCCCTTGGCCAGCAGAGATGTAT
AGCAACATACCGAGTCCATGATGAAGGTGTTTGGGCGCTGCAAGTCAATGATGCCTTCACACATGTGTAT
TCTGGTGGAAGGGACAGGAAGATTTATTGTACAGACCTAAGAAACCCTGACATTCGGGTGCTAATTTGTG
AAGAAAAAGCACCAGTTCTCAAGATGGAGCTTGATAGATCAGCTGATCCTCCTCCTGCAATTTGGGTTGC
AACAACTAAGTCTACAGTAAATAAATGGACTTTGAAAGGAATTCATAATTTTAGAGCCTCTGGAGATTAT
GACAATGACTGTACAAATCCTATAACACCTCTTTGTACACAACCTGACCAGGTTATTAAAGGGGGTGCTA
GTATTATTCAGTGCCACATTCTTAATGATAAGAGACATATATTAACCAAAGATACCAATAATAATGTGGC
ATATTGGGATGTATTGAAGGCATGTAAAGTTGAAGATCTGGGCAAAGTGGATTTTGAAGATGAAATTAAG
AAAAGATTTAAAATGGTGTATGTGCCAAATTGGTTCTCAGTAGACTTAAAAACAGGGATGTTAACTATTA
CTTTGGATGAAAGTGATTGTTTTGCTGCCTGGGTTTCTGCAAAAGATGCTGGTTTCAGCAGCCCTGATGG
GTCAGATCCAAAATTGAATTTAGGAGGACTTTTACTCCAAGCACTCCTGGAATATTGGCCTAGAACACAT
GTGAATCCAATGGATGAAGAGGAAAATGAAGTAAACCATGTAAATGGGGAGCAGGAGAACCGAGTGCAGA
AGGGAAATGGATATTTTCAAGTGCCCCCACATACACCCGTGATCTTTGGTGAAGCTGGAGGTCGCACACT
GTTCAGGCTGCTCTGCCGAGATTCCGGGGGTGAGACTGAGTCTATGCTTCTTAATGAAACAGTGCCACAA
TGGGTAATTGACATCACTGTGGATAAAAATATGCCCAAATTCAACAAAATTCCTTTCTACCTCCAACCTC
ATGCATCTTCAGGAGCAAAAACCTTAAAAAAAGATAGACTCTCTGCTAGTGACATGCTCCAAGTCCGAAA
AGTTATGGAACATGTTTATGAAAAAATTATCAACTTGGATAATGAGTCTCAAACCACTAGCTCTTCTAAT
AATGAAAAACCAGGAGAACAGGAAAAAGAAGAAGATATTGCTGTGTTGGCAGAGGAGAAAATTGAACTTT
TGTGCCAAGACCAGGTTTTGGATCCAAATATGGACCTTCGAACAGTGAAACACTTCATATGGAAGAGCGG
TGGAGACCTCACCCTCCATTACCGTCAGAAGTCCACGTGAGTCGACCCCCTCTCCCTCCCCCCCCCCTAA
CGTTACTGGCCGAAGCCGCTTGGAATAAGGCCGGTGTGCGTTTGTCTATATGTTATTTTCCACCATATTG
CCGTCTTTTGGCAATGTGAGGGCCCGGAAACCTGGCCCTGTCTTCTTGACGAGCATTCCTAGGGGTCTTT
CCCCTCTCGCCAAAGGAATGCAAGGTCTGTTGAATGTCGTGAAGGAAGCAGTTCCTCTGGAAGCTTCTTG
AAGACAAACAACGTCTGTAGCGACCCTTTGCAGGCAGCGGAACCCCCCACCTGGCGACAGGTGCCTCTGC
GGCCAAAAGCCACGTGTATAAGATACACCTGCAAAGGCGGCACAACCCCAGTGCCACGTTGTGAGTTGGA
TAGTTGTGGAAAGAGTCAAATGGCTCTCCTCAAGCGTATTCAACAAGGGGCTGAAGGATGCCCAGAAGGT
ACCCCATTGTATGGGATCTGATCTGGGGCCTCGGTGCACATGCTTTACATGTGTTTAGTCGAGGTTAAAA
AAACGTCTAGGCCCCCCGAACCACGGGGACGTGGTTTTCCTTTGAAAAACACGATGCCACCATGGGTATG
AACCCAGCCATCAGCGTCGCTCTCCTGCTCTCAGTCTTGCAGGTGTCCCGAGGGCAGAAGGTGACCAGCC
TGACAGCCTGCCTGGTGAACCAAAACCTTCGCCTGGACTGCCGCCATGAGAATAACACCAAGGATAACTC
CATCCAGCATGAGTTCAGCCTGACCCGAGAGAAGAGGAAGCACGTGCTCTCAGGCACCCTTGGGATACCC
GAGCACACGTACCGCTCCCGCGTCACCCTCTCCAACCAGCCCTATATCAAGGTCCTTACCCTAGCCAACT
TCACCACCAAGGATGAGGGCGACTACTTTTGTGAGCTTCGCGTCTCGGGCGCGAATCCCATGAGCTCCAA
TAAAAGTATCAGTGTGTATAGAGACAAGCTGGTCAAGTGTGGCGGCATAAGCCTGCTGGTTCAGAACACA
TCCTGGATGCTGCTGCTGCTGCTTTCCCTCTCCCTCCTCCAAGCCCTGGACTTCATTTCTCTGTGATCTA
GACCCAGCTTTCTTGTACAAAGTGGTTGATATCCAGCACAGTGGCGGCCGCTCGACAATCAACCTCTGGA
TTACAAAATTTGTGAAAGATTGACTGGTATTCTTAACTATGTTGCTCCTTTTACGCTATGTGGATACGCT
GCTTTAATGCCTTTGTATCATGCTATTGCTTCCCGTATGGCTTTCATTTTCTCCTCCTTGTATAAATCCT
GGTTGCTGTCTCTTTATGAGGAGTTGTGGCCCGTTGTCAGGCAACGTGGCGTGGTGTGCACTGTGTTTGC
TGACGCAACCCCCACTGGTTGGGGCATTGCCACCACCTGTCAGCTCCTTTCCGGGACTTTCGCTTTCCCC
CTCCCTATTGCCACGGCGGAACTCATCGCCGCCTGCCTTGCCCGCTGCTGGACAGGGGCTCGGCTGTTGG
GCACTGACAATTCCGTGGTGTTGTCGGGGAAGCTGACGTCCTTTCCATGGCTGCTCGCCTGTGTTGCCAC
CTGGATTCTGCGCGGGACGTCCTTCTGCTACGTCCCTTCGGCCCTCAATCCAGCGGACCTTCCTTCCCGC
GGCCTGCTGCCGGCTCTGCGGCCTCTTCCGCGTCTTCGCCTTCGCCCTCAGACGAGTCGGATCTCCCTTT
GGGCCGCCTCCCCGCCTGGACCTGCAGGATTCTGCAGATATCCGGACTAGTGATCTAATTCTACCGGGTA
GGGGAGGCGCTTTTCCCAAGGCAGTCTGGAGCATGCGCTTTAGCAGCCCCGCTGGGCACTTGGCGCTACA
CAAGTGGCCTCTGGCCTCGCACACATTCCACATCCACCGGTAGGCGCCAACCGGCTCCGTTCTTTGGTGG
CCCCTTCGCGCCACCTTCTACTCCTCCCCTAGTCAGGAAGTTCCCCCCCGCCCCGCAGCTCGCGTCGTGC
AGGACGTGACAAATGGAAGTAGCACGTCTCACTAGTCTCGTGCAGATGGACAGCACCGCTGAGCAATGGA
AGCGGGTAGGCCTTTGGGGCAGCGGCCAATAGCAGCTTTGCTCCTTCGCTTTCTGGGCTCAGAGGCTGGG
AAGGGGTGGGTCCGGGGGCGGGCTCAGGGGCGGGCTCAGGGGCGGGGCGGGCGCCCGAAGGTCCTCCGGA
GGCCCGGCATTCTGCACGCTTCAAAAGCGCACGTCTGCCGCGCTGTTCTCCTCTTCCTCATCTCCGGGCC
TTTCGACCTGCAGCCAATATGGGATCGGCCATTGAACAAGATGGATTGCACGCAGGTTCTCCGGCCGCTT
GGGTGGAGAGGCTATTCGGCTATGACTGGGCACAACAGACAATCGGCTGCTCTGATGCCGCCGTGTTCCG
GCTGTCAGCGCAGGGGCGCCCGGTTCTTTTTGTCAAGACCGACCTGTCCGGTGCCCTGAATGAACTGCAG
GACGAGGCAGCGCGGCTATCGTGGCTGGCCACGACGGGCGTTCCTTGCGCAGCTGTGCTCGACGTTGTCA
CTGAAGCGGGAAGGGACTGGCTGCTATTGGGCGAAGTGCCGGGGCAGGATCTCCTGTCATCTCACCTTGC
TCCTGCCGAGAAAGTATCCATCATGGCTGATGCAATGCGGCGGCTGCATACGCTTGATCCGGCTACCTGC
CCATTCGACCACCAAGCGAAACATCGCATCGAGCGAGCACGTACTCGGATGGAAGCCGGTCTTGTCGATC
AGGATGATCTGGACGAAGAGCATCAGGGGCTCGCGCCAGCCGAACTGTTCGCCAGGCTCAAGGCGCGCAT
GCCCGACGGCGAGGATCTCGTCGTGACCCATGGCGATGCCTGCTTGCCGAATATCATGGTGGAAAATGGC
CGCTTTTCTGGATTCATCGACTGTGGCCGGCTGGGTGTGGCGGACCGCTATCAGGACATAGCGTTGGCTA
CCCGTGATATTGCTGAAGAGCTTGGCGGCGAATGGGCTGACCGCTTCCTCGTGCTTTACGGTATCGCCGC
TCCCGATTCGCAGCGCATCGCCTTCTATCGCCTTCTTGACGAGTTCTTCTGAACGCGTCGCCCGCCCCAC
GACCCGCAGCGCCCGACCGAAAGGAGCGCACGACCCCATGCATCTCGAGGGCCCGGTACCTTTAAGACCA
ATGACTTACAAGGCAGCTGTAGATCTTAGCCACTTTTTAAAAGAAAAGGGGGGACTGGAAGGGCTAGCTC
ACTCCCAACGAAGACAAGATCTGCTTTTTGCTTGTACTGGGTCTCTCTGGTTAGACCAGATCTGAGCCTG
GGAGCTCTCTGGCTAACTAGGGAACCCACTGCTTAAGCCTCAATAAAGCTTGCCTTGAGTGCTTCAAGTA
GTGTGTGCCCGTCTGTTGTGTGACTCTGGTAACTAGAGATCCCTCAGACCCTTTTAGTCAGTGTGGAAAA
TCTCTAGCAGTAGTAGTTCATGTCATCTTATTATTCAGTATTTATAACTTGCAAAGAAATGAATATCAGA
GAGTGAGAGGAACTTGTTTATTGCAGCTTATAATGGTTACAAATAAAGCAATAGCATCACAAATTTCACA
AATAAAGCATTTTTTTCACTGCATTCTAGTTGTGGTTTGTCCAAACTCATCAATGTATCTTATCATGTCT
GGCTCTAGCTATCCCGCCCCTAACTCCGCCCATCCCGCCCCTAACTCCGCCCAGTTCCGCCCATTCTCCG
CCCCATGGCTGACTAATTTTTTTTATTTATGCAGAGGCCGAGGCCGCCTCGGCCTCTGAGCTATTCCAGA
AGTAGTGAGGAGGCTTTTTTGGAGGCCTAGGGACGTACCCAATTCGCCCTATAGTGAGTCGTATTACGCG
CGCTCACTGGCCGTCGTTTTACAACGTCGTGACTGGGAAAACCCTGGCGTTACCCAACTTAATCGCCTTG
CAGCACATCCCCCTTTCGCCAGCTGGCGTAATAGCGAAGAGGCCCGCACCGATCGCCCTTCCCAACAGTT
GCGCAGCCTGAATGGCGAATGGG
[124 nt withheld, positions 11714-11837]
C
[91 nt withheld, positions 11839-11929]
A
[49 nt withheld, positions 11931-11979]
CCTTTGACGTTGGAGTCCACGTTCTTT
[37 nt withheld, positions 12007-12043]
ACCCTATCTCGGTCTATTCTTTTGATTTATAAGGGATTTTGCCGATTTCGGCCTATTGGTTAAAAAATGA
GCTGATTTAACAAAAATTTAACGCGAATTTTAACAAAATATTAACGCTTACAATTT
